Addgene plasmid #213599: pInducer-myc-ERK2-R67S/S153D/Y263A
Purpose: Doxycycline inducible expression of myc-tagged ERK2-R67S/S153D/Y263A cDNA in mammilian cells
Depositing lab: Channing Der. Depositing organization: University of North Carolina at Chapel Hill. Publication: Determining the ERK-regulated phosphoproteome driving KRAS-mutant cancer. Klomp JE, Diehl JN, Klomp JA, Edwards AC, Yang R, Morales AJ, Taylor KE, Drizyte-Miller K, Bryant KL, Schaefer A, Johnson JL, Huntsman EM, Yaron TM, Pierobon M, Baldelli E, Prevatte AW, Barker NK, Herring LE, Petricoin EF 3rd, Graves LM, Cantley LC, Cox AD, Der CJ, Stalnecker CA. Science. 2024 Jun 7;384(6700):eadk0850. doi: 10.1126/science.adk0850. Epub 2024 Jun 7. PubMed 38843329.
Backbone
  Vector backbone: p-Inducer10b
  Backbone size w/o insert (bp): 12153
  Vector type: Mammalian Expression, Lentiviral
  Selectable markers: Puromycin
Growth in bacteria
  Bacterial resistance: Ampicillin, 100 μg/mL
  Growth temperature: 37°C
  Growth strain: NEB Stable
  Copy number: High Copy
Gene/Insert
  Gene/Insert name: MAPK1
  Species: H. sapiens (human)
  Insert size (bp): 1185
  Mutation: R67S, S153D, Y263A
  Entrez Gene: MAPK1 (a.k.a. ERK, ERK-2, ERK2, ERT1, MAPK2, NS13, P42MAPK, PRKM1, PRKM2, p38, p40, p41, p41mapk, p42-MAPK)
  Tag / fusion protein: MYC (N terminal on insert)
  Cloning method: Restriction Enzyme; 5′ cloning site Age1 (not destroyed); 3′ cloning site Mlu1 (not destroyed)
Terms and licenses: Academic/Nonprofit Terms; Industry Terms: Not Available to Industry
How to cite: pInducer-myc-ERK2-R67S/S153D/Y263A was a gift from Channing Der (Addgene plasmid # 213599 ; http://n2t.net/addgene:213599 ; RRID:Addgene_213599)
