[The description below was written by a language model from this plasmid's Addgene catalogue record and pLannotate feature annotations shown in this document.]
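Description:
pInducer-myc-ERK2-R67S/S153D/Y263A is a lentiviral, doxycycline-inducible mammalian expression plasmid built on the p-Inducer10b backbone, with a full sequence of about 13.2 kb. It is propagated in E. coli through a high-copy ColE1/pUC-type origin and ampicillin resistance (AmpR). The backbone also carries an f1 origin and several leftover marker fragments: an EM7-driven BleoR cassette, plus partial HygR and ble sequences downstream of an SV40 promoter. The HIV-1 elements needed for packaging and transduction are annotated. These are a truncated 5' LTR, the Ψ packaging signal with a gag fragment, the RRE for Rev-dependent RNA export, the cPPT/CTS, a WPRE to enhance transcript expression, and a self-inactivating ΔU3 3' LTR.

The payload is human MAPK1 (ERK2) cDNA with an N-terminal myc tag and three substitutions, R67S, S153D and Y263A, cloned between AgeI and MluI sites. The record does not state the functional effect of these mutations. The myc tag is not separately annotated in the feature table. The insert lies downstream of a tetracycline response element with seven tetO copies fused to a minimal CMV promoter. A second, constitutive unit follows on the same provirus: the human UbC promoter drives rtTA3, the reverse tetracycline transactivator, which is flanked by a loxP site and a loxP fragment, and an EMCV IRES links it to the puromycin resistance gene. A single vector therefore supplies the transactivator, the selection marker and the responsive cassette. Transduced cells can be selected with puromycin, and adding doxycycline switches on the myc-tagged ERK2 mutant. The associated publication concerns the ERK-regulated phosphoproteome in KRAS-mutant cancer.
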