Features (pLannotate 1.2.2; 38 found; start..end, strand, type, name):
    488..721     +  misc_feature   RRE: The Rev response element (RRE) of HIV-1 allows for Rev-dependent mRNA export from the nucleus to the cytoplasm.
   1098..1198    +  CDS            Rev (fragment): human immunodeficiency virus 1 (HIV-1) Rev protein; rev; enhances nuclear export of unspliced and incompletely spliced viral mRNAs
   1248..1365    +  misc_feature   cPPT/CTS: central polypurine tract and central termination sequence of HIV-1
   1430..1804    -  CDS            BleoR: antibiotic-binding protein; Sh ble from Streptoalloteichus hindustanus; confers resistance to bleomycin, phleomycin, and Zeocin™
   1824..1871    -  promoter       EM7 promoter: synthetic bacterial promoter&nbsp
   1941..2211    +  protein_bind   tetracycline response element: contains seven copies of the tetracycline operator tetO tetracycline repressor TetR
   2222..2239    +  misc_feature   MCS (fragment): pUC18/19 multiple cloning site
   2244..2282    +  promoter       minimal CMV promoter: human cytomegalovirus (CMV) immediate early promoter
   2417..3496    +  CDS            MAPK1: MK01_HUMAN - Also known as ERK2, PRKM1, PRKM2. Experimental evidence at protein level: Swiss-Prot protein existence level 1. Acts as a transcriptional repressor. Binds to a [GC]AAA[GC] consensus sequence. Repress the expression of interferon gamma-induced genes. Seems to bind to the promoter of CCL5, DMP1, IFIH1, IFITM1, IRF7, IRF9, LAMP3, OAS1, OAS2, OAS3 and STAT1. Transcriptional activity is independent of kinase activity. From Homo sapiens (Human).
   3513..4724    +  promoter       UbC promoter: human ubiquitin C promoter
   4731..4764    -  protein_bind   loxP: Cre-mediated recombination occurs in the 8-bp core sequence (GCATACAT). Cre recombinase
   4771..5468    +  CDS            rtTA3 (fragment): reverse tetracycline transactivator 3 activates expression from Tet-responsive promoters in the presence of doxycycline
   5398..5508    +  CDS            VP48: 3 tandem repeats of the minimal activation domain of herpes simplex virus VP16 (Cheng et al., 2013)
   5518..5548    +  protein_bind   loxP (fragment): Cre-mediated recombination occurs in the 8-bp core sequence (GCATACAT). Cre recombinase
   5566..6138    +  misc_feature   IRES: internal ribosome entry site (IRES) of the encephalomyocarditis virus (EMCV)
   6147..6743    +  CDS            PuroR: puromycin N-acetyltransferase; pac from Streptomyces alboniger; confers resistance to puromycin
   6765..7353    +  misc_feature   WPRE: woodchuck hepatitis virus posttranscriptional regulatory element
   7370..7558    +  CDS            nef (fragment): NEF_HV1Z2 - Experimental evidence at protein level: Swiss-Prot protein existence level 1. Extracellular Nef protein targets CD4(+) T-lymphocytes for apoptosis by interacting with CXCR4 surface receptors. From Human immunodeficiency virus type 1 group M subtype D (isolate Z2/CDC-Z34) (HIV-1).
   7560..7793    +  LTR            3' LTR (ΔU3): self-inactivating 3' long terminal repeat (LTR) from HIV-1
   7900..8124    +  polyA_signal   bGH poly(A) signal: bovine growth hormone polyadenylation signal
   8128..8149    +  promoter       SV40 promoter (fragment): SV40 enhancer and early promoter
   8170..8598    +  rep_origin     f1 ori (sequence partly withheld): f1 bacteriophage origin of replication; arrow indicates direction of (+) strand synthesis
   8612..8941    +  promoter       SV40 promoter: SV40 enhancer and early promoter
   9018..9634    +  CDS            HygR (fragment): aminoglycoside phosphotransferase from E. coli confers resistance to hygromycin
   9644..9769    +  CDS            ble (fragment): BLE_KLEPN - Experimental evidence at protein level: Swiss-Prot protein existence level 1. Binding protein with a strong affinity to the bleomycin family of antibiotics. Binds to CL990; an antimitotic-antibiotic compound. From Klebsiella pneumoniae.
   9764..9845    +  polyA_signal   SV40 poly(A) signal: SV40 polyadenylation signal
   9956..9978    -  protein_bind   lac operator (fragment): The lac repressor binds to the lac operator to inhibit transcription in E. coli. This inhibition can be relieved by adding lactose or isopropyl-β-D-thiogalactopyranoside (IPTG). lac repressor encoded by lacI
   9982..10012   -  promoter       lac promoter: promoter for the E. coli lac operon
  10027..10048   -  protein_bind   CAP binding site: CAP binding activates transcription in the presence of cAMP. E. coli catabolite activator protein
  10061..10153   -  CDS            lacI (fragment): lac repressor; lacI; The lac repressor binds to the lac operator to inhibit transcription in E. coli. This inhibition can be relieved by adding lactose or isopropyl-β-D-thiogalactopyranoside (IPTG).
  10336..10924   -  rep_origin     ori: high-copy-number ColE1/pMB1/pBR322/pUC origin of replication
  11095..11955   -  CDS            AmpR: β-lactamase; bla; confers resistance to ampicillin, carbenicillin, and related antibiotics
  11956..12060   -  promoter       AmpR promoter: bla
  12108..12242   +  polyA_signal   SV40 poly(A) signal: SV40 polyadenylation signal
  12409..12738   +  CDS            nef (fragment): NEF_HV1BR - Experimental evidence at protein level: Swiss-Prot protein existence level 1. Extracellular Nef protein targets CD4(+) T-lymphocytes for apoptosis by interacting with CXCR4 surface receptors (PubMed:14990729). From Human immunodeficiency virus type 1 group M subtype B (isolate BRU/LAI) (HIV-1).
  12786..13043   +  LTR            5' LTR (truncated): truncated 5' long terminal repeat (LTR) from HIV-1
  13090..13215   +  misc_feature   HIV-1 Ψ: packaging signal of human immunodeficiency virus type 1
  13199..313     +  CDS            HIV-1 gag (fragment) (across the origin): gag protein from human immunodeficiency virus 1; gag
>Addgene plasmid #213599 | pInducer-myc-ERK2-R67S/S153D/Y263A | addgene full sequence | sequence record 425007 | Addgene NGS Result
CGGGGGAGAATTAGATCGCGATGGGAAAAAATTCGGTTAAGGCCAGGGGGAAAGAAAAAATATAAATTAA
AACATATAGTATGGGCAAGCAGGGAGCTAGAACGATTCGCAGTTAATCCTGGCCTGTTAGAAACATCAGA
AGGCTGTAGACAAATACTGGGACAGCTACAACCATCCCTTCAGACAGGATCAGAAGAACTTAGATCATTA
TATAATACAGTAGCAACCCTCTATTGTGTGCATCAAAGGATAGAGATAAAAGACACCAAGGAAGCTTTAG
ACAAGATAGAGGAAGAGCAAAACAAAAGTAAGACCACCGCACAGCAAGCGGCCGGCCGCTGATCTTCAGA
CCTGGAGGAGGAGATATGAGGGACAATTGGAGAAGTGAATTATATAAATATAAAGTAGTAAAAATTGAAC
CATTAGGAGTAGCACCCACCAAGGCAAAGAGAAGAGTGGTGCAGAGAGAAAAAAGAGCAGTGGGAATAGG
AGCTTTGTTCCTTGGGTTCTTGGGAGCAGCAGGAAGCACTATGGGCGCAGCGTCAATGACGCTGACGGTA
CAGGCCAGACAATTATTGTCTGGTATAGTGCAGCAGCAGAACAATTTGCTGAGGGCTATTGAGGCGCAAC
AGCATCTGTTGCAACTCACAGTCTGGGGCATCAAGCAGCTCCAGGCAAGAATCCTGGCTGTGGAAAGATA
CCTAAAGGATCAACAGCTCCTGGGGATTTGGGGTTGCTCTGGAAAACTCATTTGCACCACTGCTGTGCCT
TGGAATGCTAGTTGGAGTAATAAATCTCTGGAACAGATTTGGAATCACACGACCTGGATGGAGTGGGACA
GAGAAATTAACAATTACACAAGCTTAATACACTCCTTAATTGAAGAATCGCAAAACCAGCAAGAAAAGAA
TGAACAAGAATTATTGGAATTAGATAAATGGGCAAGTTTGTGGAATTGGTTTAACATAACAAATTGGCTG
TGGTATATAAAATTATTCATAATGATAGTAGGAGGCTTGGTAGGTTTAAGAATAGTTTTTGCTGTACTTT
CTATAGTGAATAGAGTTAGGCAGGGATATTCACCATTATCGTTTCAGACCCACCTCCCAACCCCGAGGGG
ACCCGACAGGCCCGAAGGAATAGAAGAAGAAGGTGGAGAGAGAGACAGAGACAGATCCATTCGATTAGTG
AACGGATCGGCACTGCGTGCGCCAATTCTGCAGACAAATGGCAGTATTCATCCACAATTTTAAAAGAAAA
GGGGGGATTGGGGGGTACAGTGCAGGGGAAAGAATAGTAGACATAATAGCAACAGACATACAAACTAAAG
AATTACAAAAACAAATTACAAAAATTCAAAATTTTCGGGTTTATTACAGGGACAGCAGAGATCCAGTTTG
GTTAGTACCGGGCCCGCTCTAGTCCGGAATCAGTCCTGCTCCTCGGCCACGAAGTGCACGCAGTTGCCGG
CCGGGTCGCGCAGGGCGAACTCCCGCCCCCACGGCTGCTCGCCGATCTCGGTCATGGCCGGCCCGGAGGC
GTCCCGGAAGTTCGTGGACACGACCTCCGACCACTCGGCGTACAGCTCGTCCAGGCCGCGCACCCACACC
CAGGCCAGGGTGTTGTCCGGCACCACCTGGTCCTGGACCGCGCTGATGAACAGGGTCACGTCGTCCCGGA
CCACACCGGCGAAGTCGTCCTCCACGAAGTCCCGGGAGAACCCGAGCCGGTCGGTCCAGAACTCGACCGC
TCCGGCGACGTCGCGCGCGGTGAGCACCGGAACGGCACTGGTCAACTTGGCCATGGTGGCCCTCCTATAG
TGAGTCGTATTATACTATGCCGATATACTATGCCGATGATTAATTGTCAACACGTGCTGCAGGTCCGAGG
TTCTAGGCTAGCTTAAAGGAACCAATTCAGTCGACTGGATCCTTTACCACTCCCTATCAGTGATAGAGAA
AAGTGAAAGTCGAGTTTACCACTCCCTATCAGTGATAGAGAAAAGTGAAAGTCGAGTTTACCACTCCCTA
TCAGTGATAGAGAAAAGTGAAAGTCGAGTTTACCACTCCCTATCAGTGATAGAGAAAAGTGAAAGTCGAG
TTTACCACTCCCTATCAGTGATAGAGAAAAGTGAAAGTCGAGTTTACCACTCCCTATCAGTGATAGAGAA
AAGTGAAAGTCGAGTTTACCACTCCCTATCAGTGATAGAGAAAAGTGAAAGTCGAGCTCGGTACCCGGGT
CGAGGTAGGCGTGTACGGTGGGAGGCCTATATAAGCAGAGCTCGTTTAGTGAACCGTCAGATCGCCTGGA
GACGCCATCCACGCTGTTTTGACCTCCATAGAAGACACCGGGACCGATCCAGCCTACCGGTATGGAGCAG
AAGCTGATCTCCGAGGAGGACCTGGGATCTGGGCATATGGCGGCGGCGGCGGCGGCGGGCGCGGGCCCGG
AGATGGTCCGCGGGCAGGTGTTCGACGTGGGGCCGCGCTACACCAACCTCTCGTACATCGGCGAGGGCGC
CTACGGCATGGTGTGCTCTGCTTATGATAATGTCAACAAAGTTCGAGTAGCTATCAAGAAAATCAGCCCC
TTTGAGCACCAGACCTACTGCCAGAGTACCCTGAGGGAGATAAAAATCTTACTGCGCTTCAGACATGAGA
ACATCATTGGAATCAATGACATTATTCGAGCACCAACCATCGAGCAAATGAAAGATGTATATATAGTACA
GGACCTCATGGAAACAGATCTTTACAAGCTCTTGAAGACACAACACCTCAGCAATGACCATATCTGCTAT
TTTCTCTACCAGATCCTCAGAGGGTTAAAATATATCCATTCAGCTAACGTTCTGCACCGTGACCTCAAGC
CTGACAACCTGCTGCTCAACACCACCTGTGATCTCAAGATCTGTGACTTTGGCCTGGCCCGTGTTGCAGA
TCCAGACCATGATCACACAGGGTTCCTGACAGAATATGTGGCCACACGTTGGTACAGGGCTCCAGAAATT
ATGTTGAATTCCAAGGGCTACACCAAGTCCATTGATATTTGGTCTGTAGGCTGCATTCTGGCAGAAATGC
TTTCTAACAGGCCCATCTTTCCAGGGAAGCATTATCTTGACCAGCTGAACCACATTTTGGGTATTCTTGG
ATCCCCATCACAAGAAGACCTGAATTGTATAATAAATTTAAAAGCTAGGAACGCTTTGCTTTCTCTTCCA
CACAAAAATAAGGTGCCATGGAACAGGCTGTTCCCAAATGCTGACTCCAAAGCTCTGGACTTATTGGACA
AAATGTTGACATTCAACCCACACAAGAGGATTGAAGTAGAACAGGCTCTGGCCCACCCATATCTGGAGCA
GTATTACGACCCGAGTGACGAGCCCATCGCCGAAGCACCATTCAAGTTCGACATGGAATTGGATGACTTG
CCTAAGGAAAAGCTCAAAGAACTAATTTTTGAAGAGACTGCTAGATTCCAGCCAGGATACAGATCTTAAA
CGCGTAAGATCTGGCCTCCGCGCCGGGTTTTGGCGCCTCCCGCGGGCGCCCCCCTCCTCACGGCGAGCGC
TGCCACGTCAGACGAAGGGCGCAGCGAGCGTCCTGATCCTTCCGCCCGGACGCTCAGGACAGCGGCCCGC
TGCTCATAAGACTCGGCCTTAGAACCCCAGTATCAGCAGAAGGACATTTTAGGACGGGACTTGGGTGACT
CTAGGGCACTGGTTTTCTTTCCAGAGAGCGGAACAGGCGAGGAAAAGTAGTCCCTTCTCGGCGATTCTGC
GGAGGGATCTCCGTGGGGCGGTGAACGCCGATGATTATATAAGGACGCGCCGGGTGTGGCACAGCTAGTT
CCGTCGCAGCCGGGATTTGGGTCGCGGTTCTTGTTTGTGGATCGCTGTGATCGTCACTTGGTGAGTAGCG
GGCTGCTGGGCTGGCCGGGGCTTTCGTGGCCGCCGGGCCGCTCGGTGGGACGGAAGCGTGTGGAGAGACC
GCCAAGGGCTGTAGTCTGGGTCCGCGAGCAAGGTTGCCCTGAACTGGGGGTTGGGGGGAGCGCAGCAAAA
TGGCGGCTGTTCCCGAGTCTTGAATGGAAGACGCTTGTGAGGCGGGCTGTGAGGTCGTTGAAACAAGGTG
GGGGGCATGGTGGGCGGCAAGAACCCAAGGTCTTGAGGCCTTCGCTAATGCGGGAAAGCTCTTATTCGGG
TGAGATGGGCTGGGGCACCATCTGGGGACCCTGACGTGAAGTTTGTCACTGACTGGAGAACTCGGTTTGT
CGTCTGTTGCGGGGGCGGCAGTTATGGCGGTGCCGTTGGGCAGTGCACCCGTACCTTTGGGAGCGCGCGC
CCTCGTCGTGTCGTGACGTCACCCGTTCTGTTGGCTTATAATGCAGGGTGGGGCCACCTGCCGGTAGGTG
TGTGGTAGGCTTTTCTCCGTCGCAGGACGCAGGGTTCGGGCCTAGGGTAGGCTCTCCTGAATCGACAGGC
GCCGGACCTCTGGTGAGGGGAGGGATAAGTGAGGCGTCAGTTTCTTTGGTCGGTTTTATGTACCTATCTT
CTTAAGTAGCTGAAGCTCCGGTTTTGAACTATGCGCTCGGGGTTGGCGAGTGTGTTTTGTGAAGTTTTTT
AGGCACCTTTTGAAATGTAATCATTTGGGTCAATATGTAATTTTCAGTGTTAGACTAGTAAATTGTCCGC
TAAATTCTGGCCGTTTTTGGCTTTTTTGTTAGACGGATCCATAACTTCGTATAATGTATGCTATACGAAG
TTATGCCACCATGTCTAGACTGGACAAGAGCAAAGTCATAAACGGAGCTCTGGAATTACTCAATGGTGTC
GGTATCGAAGGCCTGACGACAAGGAAACTCGCTCAAAAGCTGGGAGTTGAGCAGCCTACCCTGTACTGGC
ACGTGAAGAACAAGCGGGCCCTGCTCGATGCCCTGCCAATCGAGATGCTGGACAGGCATCATACCCACTT
CTGCCCCCTGGAAGGCGAGTCATGGCAAGACTTTCTGCGGAACAACGCCAAGTCATACCGCTGTGCTCTC
CTCTCACATCGCGACGGGGCTAAAGTGCATCTCGGCACCCGCCCAACAGAGAAACAGTACGAAACCCTGG
AAAATCAGCTCGCGTTCCTGTGTCAGCAAGGCTTCTCCCTGGAGAACGCACTGTACGCTCTGTCCGCCGT
GGGCCACTTTACACTGGGCTGCGTATTGGAGGAACAGGAGCATCAAGTAGCAAAAGAGGAAAGAGAGACA
CCTACCACCGATTCTATGCCCCCACTTCTGAGACAAGCAATTGAGCTGTTCGACCGGCAGGGAGCCGAAC
CTGCCTTCCTTTTCGGCCTGGAACTAATCATATGTGGCCTGGAGAAACAGCTAAAGTGCGAAAGCGGCGG
GCCGACCGACGCCCTTGACGATTTTGACTTAGACATGCTCCCAGCCGATGCCCTTGACGACTTTGACCTT
GATATGCTGCCTGCTGACGCTCTTGACGATTTTGACCTTGACATGCTCCCCGGGTAAATAACTTCGTATA
GCATACATTATACGAAGTATGGCGCGCCAATTCCGCCCCTCTCCCTCCCCCCCCCCTAACGTTACTGGCC
GAAGCCGCTTGGAATAAGGCCGGTGTGCGTTTGTCTATATGTTATTTTCCACCATATTGCCGTCTTTTGG
CAATGTGAGGGCCCGGAAACCTGGCCCTGTCTTCTTGACGAGCATTCCTAGGGGTCTTTCCCCTCTCGCC
AAAGGAATGCAAGGTCTGTTGAATGTCGTGAAGGAAGCAGTTCCTCTGGAAGCTTCTTGAAGACAAACAA
CGTCTGTAGCGACCCTTTGCAGGCAGCGGAACCCCCCACCTGGCGACAGGTGCCTCTGCGGCCAAAAGCC
ACGTGTATAAGATACACCTGCAAAGGCGGCACAACCCCAGTGCCACGTTGTGAGTTGGATAGTTGTGGAA
AGAGTCAAATGGCTCTCCTCAAGCGTATTCAACAAGGGGCTGAAGGATGCCCAGAAGGTACCCCATTGTA
TGGGATCTGATCTGGGGCCTCGGTGCACATGCTTTACATGTGTTTAGTCGAGGTTAAAAAAACGTCTAGG
CCCCCCGAACCACGGGGACGTGGTTTTCCTTTGAAAAACACGATAATACCATGGCCACCGAGTACAAGCC
CACGGTGCGCCTCGCCACCCGCGACGACGTCCCCCGGGCCGTACGCACCCTCGCCGCCGCGTTCGCCGAC
TACCCCGCCACGCGCCACACCGTCGACCCGGACCGCCACATCGAGCGGGTCACCGAGCTGCAAGAACTCT
TCCTCACGCGCGTCGGGCTCGACATCGGCAAGGTGTGGGTCGCGGACGACGGCGCCGCGGTGGCGGTCTG
GACCACGCCGGAGAGCGTCGAAGCGGGGGCGGTGTTCGCCGAGATCGGCTCGCGCATGGCCGAGTTGAGC
GGTTCCCGGCTGGCCGCGCAGCAACAGATGGAAGGCCTCCTGGCGCCGCACCGGCCCAAGGAGCCCGCGT
GGTTCCTGGCCACCGTCGGCGTCTCGCCCGACCACCAGGGCAAGGGTCTGGGCAGCGCCGTCGTGCTCCC
CGGAGTGGAGGCGGCCGAGCGCGCTGGGGTGCCCGCCTTCCTGGAGACCTCCGCGCCCCGCAACCTCCCC
TTCTACGAGCGGCTCGGCTTCACCGTCACCGCCGACGTCGAGGTGCCCGAAGGACCGCGCACCTGGTGCA
TGACCCGCAAGCCCGGTGCCTGATTAATTAAGCGCGTCTGGAACAATCAACCTCTGGATTACAAAATTTG
TGAAAGATTGACTGGTATTCTTAACTATGTTGCTCCTTTTACGCTATGTGGATACGCTGCTTTAATGCCT
TTGTATCATGCTATTGCTTCCCGTATGGCTTTCATTTTCTCCTCCTTGTATAAATCCTGGTTGCTGTCTC
TTTATGAGGAGTTGTGGCCCGTTGTCAGGCAACGTGGCGTGGTGTGCACTGTGTTTGCTGACGCAACCCC
CACTGGTTGGGGCATTGCCACCACCTGTCAGCTCCTTTCCGGGACTTTCGCTTTCCCCCTCCCTATTGCC
ACGGCGGAACTCATCGCCGCCTGCCTTGCCCGCTGCTGGACAGGGGCTCGGCTGTTGGGCACTGACAATT
CCGTGGTGTTGTCGGGGAAGCTGACGTCCTTTCCATGGCTGCTCGCCTGTGTTGCCACCTGGATTCTGCG
CGGGACGTCCTTCTGCTACGTCCCTTCGGCCCTCAATCCAGCGGACCTTCCTTCCCGCGGCCTGCTGCCG
GCTCTGCGGCCTCTTCCGCGTCTTCGCCTTCGCCCTCAGACGAGTCGGATCTCCCTTTGGGCCGCCTCCC
CGCCTGGAATTAATTCTGCAGTCGAGACCTAGAAAAACATGGAGCAATCACAAGTAGCAATACAGCAGCT
ACCAATGCTGATTGTGCCTGGCTAGAAGCACAAGAGGAGGAGGAGGTGGGTTTTCCAGTCACACCTCAGG
TACCTTTAAGACCAATGACTTACAAGGCAGCTGTAGATCTTAGCCACTTTTTAAAAGAAAAGAGGGGACT
GGAAGGGCTAATTCACTCCCAACGAAGACAAGATCTGCTTTTTGCTTGTACTGGGTCTCTCTGGTTAGAC
CAGATCTGAGCCTGGGAGCTCTCTGGCTAACTAGGGAACCCACTGCTTAAGCCTCAATAAAGCTTGCCTT
GAGTGCTTCAAGTAGTGTGTGCCCGTCTGTTGTGTGACTCTGGTAACTAGAGATCCCTCAGACCCTTTTA
GTCAGTGTGGAAAATCTCTAGCAGTAGTAGTTCATGTCATCTTATTATTCAGTATTTATAACTTGCAAAG
AAATGAATATCAGAGAGTGAGAGGCCTTGACATTGTTTAAACCCGCTGATCAGCCTCGACTGTGCCTTCT
AGTTGCCAGCCATCTGTTGTTTGCCCCTTCCCCGTGCCTTCCTTGACCCTGGAAGGTGCCACTCCCACTG
TCCTTTCCTAATAAAATGAGGAAATTGCATCGCATTGTCTGAGTAGGTGTCATTCTATTCTGGGGGGTGG
GGTGGGGCAGGACAGCAAGGGGGAGGATTGGGAAGACAATAGCAGGCATGCTGGGGATGCGGTGGGCTCT
ATGGCTTCTGAGGCGGAAAGAACCAGCTGGGGCTCTAGGGGGTATCCCC
[124 nt withheld, positions 8170-8293]
C
[91 nt withheld, positions 8295-8385]
A
[49 nt withheld, positions 8387-8435]
CCTTTGACGTTGGAGTCCACGTTCTTT
[37 nt withheld, positions 8463-8499]
ACCCTATCTCGGTCTATTCTTTTGATTTATAAGGGATTTTGCCGATTTCGGCCTATTGGTTAAAAAATGA
GCTGATTTAACAAAAATTTAACGCGAATTAATTCTGTGGAATGTGTGTCAGTTAGGGTGTGGAAAGTCCC
CAGGCTCCCCAGCAGGCAGAAGTATGCAAAGCATGCATCTCAATTAGTCAGCAACCAGGTGTGGAAAGTC
CCCAGGCTCCCCAGCAGGCAGAAGTATGCAAAGCATGCATCTCAATTAGTCAGCAACCATAGTCCCGCCC
CTAACTCCGCCCATCCCGCCCCTAACTCCGCCCAGTTCCGCCCATTCTCCGCCCCATGGCTGACTAATTT
TTTTTATTTATGCAGAGGCCGAGGCCGCCTCTGCCTCTGAGCTATTCCAGAAGTAGTGAGGAGGCTTTTT
TGGAGGCCTAGGCTTTTGCAAAAAGCTCCCGGGAGCTTGTATATCCATTTTCGGATCTGATCAGCACGTG
ATGAAAAAGCCTGAACTCACCGCGACGTGACCGCAAGGAATCGGTCAATACACTACATGGCGTGATTTCA
TATGCGCGATTGCTGATCCCCATGTGTATCACTGGCAAACTGTGATGGACGACACCGTCAGTGCGTCCGT
CGCGCAGGCTCTCGATGAGCTGATGCTTTGGGCCGAGGACTGCCCCGAAGTCCGGCACCTCGTGCACGCG
GATTTCGGCTCCAACAATGTCCTGACGGACAATGGCCGCATAACAGCGGTCATTGACTGGAGCGAGGCGA
TGTTCGGGGATTCCCAATACGAGGTCGCCAACATCTTCTTCTGGAGGCCGTGGTTGGCTTGTATGGAGCA
GCAGACGCGCTACTTCGAGCGGAGGCATCCGGAGCTTGCAGGATCGCCGCGGCTCCGGGCGTATATGCTC
CGCATTGGTCTTGACCAACTCTATCAGAGCTTGGTTGACGGCAATTTCGATGATGCAGCTTGGGCGCAGG
GTCGATGCGACGCAATCGTCCGATCCGGAGCCGGGACTGTCGGGCGTACACAAATCGCCCGCAGAAGCGC
GGCCGTCTGGACCGATGGCTGTGTAGAAGTACTCGCCGATAGTGGAAACCGACGCCCCAGCACTCGTCCG
AGGGCAAAGGAATAGCACGTGCTACGAGATTTCGATTCCACCGCCGCCTTCTATGAAAGGTTGGGCTTCG
GAATCGTTTTCCGGGACGCCGGCTGGATGATCCTCCAGCGCGGGGATCTCATGCTGGAGTTCTTCGCCCA
CCCCAACTTGTTTATTGCAGCTTATAATGGTTACAAATAAAGCAATAGCATCACAAATTTCACAAATAAA
GCATTTTTTTCACTGCATTCTAGTTGTGGTTTGTCCAAACTAATCAATGTATCTTATCATGTCTGTATAC
CGTCGACCTCTAGCTAGAGCTTGGCGTAATCATGGTCATAGCTGTTTCCTGTGTGAAATTGTTATCCGCT
CACAATTCCACACAACATACGAGCCGGAAGCATAAAGTGTAAAGCCTGGGGTGCCTAATGAGTGAGCTAA
CTCACATTAATTGCGTTGCGCTCACTGCCCGCTTTCCAGTCGGGAAACCTGTCGTGCCAGCTGCATTAAT
GAATCGGCCAACGCGCGGGGAGAGGCGGTTTGCGTATTGGGCGCTCTTCCGCTTCCTCGCTCACTGACTC
GCTGCGCTCGGTCGTTCGGCTGCGGCGAGCGGTATCAGCTCACTCAAAGGCGGTAATACGGTTATCCACA
GAATCAGGGGATAACGCAGGAAAGAACATGTGAGCAAAAGGCCAGCAAAAGGCCAGGAACCGTAAAAAGG
CCGCGTTGCTGGCGTTTTTCCATAGGCTCCGCCCCCCTGACGAGCATCACAAAAATCGACGCTCAAGTCA
GAGGTGGCGAAACCCGACAGGACTATAAAGATACCAGGCGTTTCCCCCTGGAAGCTCCCTCGTGCGCTCT
CCTGTTCCGACCCTGCCGCTTACCGGATACCTGTCCGCCTTTCTCCCTTCGGGAAGCGTGGCGCTTTCTC
ATAGCTCACGCTGTAGGTATCTCAGTTCGGTGTAGGTCGTTCGCTCCAAGCTGGGCTGTGTGCACTAACC
CCCCGTTCAGCCCGACCGCTGCGCCTTATCCGGTAACTATCGTCTTGAGTCCAACCCGGTAAGACACGAC
TTATCGCCACTGGCAGCAGCCACTGGTAACAGGATTAGCAGAGCGAGGTATGTAGGCGGTGCTACAGAGT
TCTTGAAGTGGTGGCCTAACTACGGCTACACTAGAAGAACAGTATTTGGTATCTGCGCTCTGCTGAAGCC
AGTTACCTTCGGAAAAAGAGTTGGTAGCTCTTGATCCGGCAAACAAACCACCGCTGGTAGCGGTGGTTTT
TTTGTTTGCAAGCAGCAGATTACGCGCAGAAAAAAAGGATCTCAAGAAGATCCTTTGATCTTTTCTACGG
GGTCTGACGCTCAGTGGAACGAAAACTCACGTTAAGGGATTTTGGTCATGAGATTATCAAAAAGGATCTT
CACCTAGATCCTTTTAAATTAAAAATGAAGTTTTAAATCAATCTAAAGTATATATGAGTAAACTTGGTCT
GACAGTTACCAATGCTTAATCAGTGAGGCACCTATCTCAGCGATCTGTCTATTTCGTTCATCCATAGTTG
CCTGACTCCCCGTCGTGTAGATAACTACGATACGGGAGGGCTTACCATCTGGCCCCAGTGCTGCAATGAT
ACCGCGAGACCCACGCTCACCGGCTCCAGATTTATCAGCAATAAACCAGCCAGCCGGAAGGGCCGAGCGC
AGAAGTGGTCCTGCAACTTTATCCGCCTCCATCCAGTCTATTAATTGTTGCCGGGAAGCTAGAGTAAGTA
GTTCGCCAGTTAATAGTTTGCGCAACGTTGTTGCCATTGCTACAGGCATCGTGGTGTCACGCTCGTCGTT
TGGTATGGCTTCATTCAGCTCCGGTTCCCAACGATCAAGGCGAGTTACATGATCCCCCATGTTGTGCAAA
AAAGCGGTTAGCTCCTTCGGTCCTCCGATCGTTGTCAGAAGTAAGTTGGCCGCAGTGTTATCACTCATGG
TTATGGCAGCACTGCATAATTCTCTTACTGTCATGCCATCCGTAAGATGCTTTTCTGTGACTGGTGAGTA
CTCAACCAAGTCATTCTGAGAATAGTGTATGCGGCGACCGAGTTGCTCTTGCCCGGCGTCAATACGGGAT
AATACCGCGCCACATAGCAGAACTTTAAAAGTGCTCATCATTGGAAAACGTTCTTCGGGGCGAAAACTCT
CAAGGATCTTACCGCTGTTGAGATCCAGTTCGATGTAACCCACTCGTGCACCCAACTGATCTTCAGCATC
TTTTACTTTCACCAGCGTTTCTGGGTGAGCAAAAACAGGAAGGCAAAATGCCGCAAAAAAGGGAATAAGG
GCGACACGGAAATGTTGAATACTCATACTCTTCCTTTTTCAATATTATTGAAGCATTTATCAGGGTTATT
GTCTCATGAGCGGATACATATTTGAATGTATTTAGAAAAATAAACAAATAGGGGTTCCGCGCACATTTCC
CCGAAAAGTGCCACCTGACGTCGACGGATCGGGAGATCAACTTGTTTATTGCAGCTTATAATGGTTACAA
ATAAAGCAATAGCATCACAAATTTCACAAATAAAGCATTTTTTTCACTGCATTCTAGTTGTGGTTTGTCC
AAACTCATCAATGTATCTTATCATGTCTGGATCAACTGGATAACTCAAGCTAACCAAAATCATCCCAAAC
TTCCCACCCCATACCCTATTACCACTGCCAATTACCTGTGGTTTCATTTACTCTAAACCTGTGATTCCTC
TGAATTATTTTCATTTTAAAGAAATTGTATTTGTTAAATATGTACTACAAACTTAGTAGTTGGAAGGGCT
AATTCACTCCCAAAGAAGACAAGATATCCTTGATCTGTGGATCTACCACACACAAGGCTACTTCCCTGAT
TAGCAGAACTACACACCAGGGCCAGGGGTCAGATATCCACTGACCTTTGGATGGTGCTACAAGCTAGTAC
CAGTTGAGCCAGATAAGGTAGAAGAGGCCAATAAAGGAGAGAACACCAGCTTGTTACACCCTGTGAGCCT
GCATGGGATGGATGACCCGGAGAGAGAAGTGTTAGAGTGGAGGTTTGACAGCCGCCTAGCATTTCATCAC
GTGGCCCGAGAGCTGCATCCGGAGTACTTCAAGAACTGCTGATATCGAGCTTGCTACAAGGGACTTTCCG
CTGGGGACTTTCCAGGGAGGCGTGGCCTGGGCGGGACTGGGGAGTGGCGAGCCCTCAGATCCTGCATATA
AGCAGCTGCTTTTTGCCTGTACTGGGTCTCTCTGGTTAGACCAGATCTGAGCCTGGGAGCTCTCTGGCTA
ACTAGGGAACCCACTGCTTAAGCCTCAATAAAGCTTGCCTTGAGTGCTTCAAGTAGTGTGTGCCCGTCTG
TTGTGTGACTCTGGTAACTAGAGATCCCTCAGACCCTTTTAGTCAGTGTGGAAAATCTCTAGCAGTGGCG
CCCGAACAGGGACTTGAAAGCGAAAGGGAAACCAGAGGAGCTCTCTCGACGCAGGACTCGGCTTGCTGAA
GCGCGCACGGCAAGAGGCGAGGGGCGGCGACTGGTGAGTACGCCAAAAATTTTGACTAGCGGAGGCTAGA
AGGAGAGAGATGGGTGCGAGAGCGTCAGTATTAAG
